Addgene plasmid #90423: pM9_NR_NG
Purpose: TALEN Backbone for Phaeodactylum tricornutum_ NR promotor_NG
Depositing lab: Peter Kroth. Depositing organization: Universitaet Konstanz. Publication: A fast and reliable strategy to generate TALEN-mediated gene knockouts in the diatom Phaeodactylum tricornutum. Serif M, Lepetit B, Weissert K, Kroth PG, Rio Bartulos C. Algal Research Volume 23, April 2017, Pages 186–195 10.1016/j.algal.2017.02.005.
Backbone
  Vector backbone: pPha-NR
  Backbone manufacturer: GenBank_NCBI: JN180663
  Backbone size w/o insert (bp): 3860
  Total vector size (bp): 7011
  Modifications to backbone: Site directed mutagenesis of BsaI Restrictionsistes, to delete it. Zeocin resistance gene (Sh ble) from the pPha-NR vector was exchanged with the Nourseothricin resistance gene (nat).
  Vector type: Phaeodactylum tricornutum
  Selectable markers: Nourseothricin
Growth in bacteria
  Bacterial resistance: Chloramphenicol and Ampicillin, 25 & 100 μg/mL
  Growth temperature: 37°C
  Growth strain: ccdB Survival
  Copy number: High Copy
Gene/Insert
  Gene/Insert name: TALEN Backbone
  Species: Phaeodactylum tricornutum
Resource information
  A portion of this plasmid was derived from a plasmid made by: Tale Toolbox Feng Zhang, from Addgene. kit #1000000019
Terms and licenses: Academic/Nonprofit Terms; Industry Terms: Not Available to Industry
Depositor comments: N.E. Sanjana, L. Cong, Y. Zhou, M.M. Cunniff, G. Feng, F. Zhang A transcription activator-like effector toolbox for genome engineering Nat. Protoc., 7 (2012), pp. 171–192
How to cite: pM9_NR_NG was a gift from Peter Kroth (Addgene plasmid # 90423 ; http://n2t.net/addgene:90423 ; RRID:Addgene_90423)
