[The description below was written by a language model from this plasmid's Addgene catalogue record and pLannotate feature annotations shown in this document.]
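Description:
pM9_NR_NG is a TALEN destination backbone for gene knockout work in the diatom Phaeodactylum tricornutum. It is built on the pPha-NR expression vector and combined with TALEN scaffold sequences derived from a published TALE assembly toolbox. The plasmid is about 7 kb and is propagated in E. coli from a high-copy ColE1/pUC-type origin with ampicillin resistance (bla). Two changes were made to the parental backbone. Its BsaI sites were removed by site-directed mutagenesis, and the original zeocin resistance gene (Sh ble) was replaced by the nourseothricin acetyltransferase gene (nat), so diatom transformants are selected on nourseothricin.

The payload is an incomplete TALEN open reading frame. An N-terminal TAL effector segment (annotated by homology to AvrXa10) and a C-terminal TAL effector segment (homologous to AvrBs3) flank a bacterial stuffer cassette, and the C-terminal segment is followed by the FokI nuclease cleavage domain and a fragment of the bGH polyadenylation signal. The stuffer carries the chloramphenicol resistance gene and the ccdB toxin. This explains why the empty backbone is grown in a ccdB-tolerant strain under chloramphenicol plus ampicillin. The stuffer is presumably replaced when a custom array of DNA-binding repeats is inserted, probably by Golden Gate-type cloning, which would be consistent with the removal of the backbone BsaI sites. Loss of ccdB would then allow counter-selection against uncut vector.

According to the record, expression in the diatom is driven by the nitrate reductase (NR) promoter, although the automated feature table does not annotate it. The "NG" in the name most likely denotes the repeat-variable diresidue of the fixed final half repeat, but the record does not spell this out. Small annotated fragments such as the HIV LTR, lacI, rop and bom hits appear to be incidental backbone remnants.
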