Features (pLannotate 1.2.2; 19 found; start..end, strand, type, name):
    451..484     +  LTR            5' LTR (truncated) (fragment): truncated 5' long terminal repeat (LTR) from HIV-1
    500..518     +  promoter       T7 promoter: promoter for bacteriophage T7 RNA polymerase
    592..1059    +  CDS            avrXa10 (fragment): AVX10_XANOO - Experimental evidence at protein level: Swiss-Prot protein existence level 1. Avirulence protein. Induces the hypersensitive response (HR)in rice plants carrying the resistance gene Xa10. Activity depends on the presence of the core repeat domains; replacement with repeat domains from other proteins (AvrBs3 of X.euvesicatoria (AC P14727) or AvrXa7 of this organism) does not elicit the HR. Probably acts as a transcription factor in its host plant (rice) to induce plant resistance or disease. From Xanthomonas oryzae pv. oryzae.
   1090..1120    +  promoter       lac UV5 promoter: E. coli lac promoter with an "up" mutation
   1144..1173    +  promoter       cat promoter (fragment): promoter of the E. coli cat gene encoding chloramphenicol acetyltransferase
   1174..1833    +  CDS            CmR: chloramphenicol acetyltransferase; cat; confers resistance to chloramphenicol
   2012..2170    +  CDS            ccdA (fragment): CCDA_ECO57 - Also known as H, letA. Experimental evidence at protein level: Swiss-Prot protein existence level 1. Antitoxin component of a type II toxin-antitoxin (TA) system which inhibits the post-segregational killing (PSK) of plasmid-free cells, also referred to as a plasmid addiction system. Binds to and blocks the activity of CcdB; will also remove bound CcdB protein from the CcdB-GyrA complex by forming a CcdA-CcdB complex, a process termed rejuvenation. Functions as a transcriptional corepressor for the ccdAB operon, repression also requires CcdB (By similarity). From Escherichia coli
   2175..2477    +  CDS            ccdB: CCDB_ECOLI - Also known as G, letB, letD. Experimental evidence at protein level: Swiss-Prot protein existence level 1. Toxic component of a type II toxin-antitoxin (TA) system, functioning in plasmid maintainence. Responsible for the post- segregational killing (PSK) of plasmid-free cells, also referred to as a plasmid addiction system. Half-life of over 2 hours. Cell killing by CcdB is accompanied by filamentation, defects in chromosome and plasmid segregation, defects in cell division, formation of anucleate cells, decreased DNA synthesis and plasmid loss. Interferes with the activity of DN
   2589..2795    +  CDS            avrBs3 (fragment): AVRB3_XANEU - Experimental evidence at protein level: Swiss-Prot protein existence level 1. Avirulence protein. Acts as a transcription factor in C.annuum plants. In susceptible plants lacking the Bs3 resistance gene induces expression of a number of genes, including genes homologous to a family of auxin-induced genes, alpha-expansin genes, pectate lyase, anthocyanidin glucoside rhamnosyl transferase and at least one transcription factor, UPA20. Their expression leads to plant hypertrophy in mesophyll cells, probably mainly mediated by UPA20 (PubMed:17962565). In resistant plants induces the h
   2784..3371    +  CDS            fokIR (fragment): T2F1_PLAOK - Also known as rfoKI. Experimental evidence at protein level: Swiss-Prot protein existence level 1. Recognizes the double-stranded sequence 5'-GGATG-3'/3'-CATCC- 5' and cleaves respectively 14 bases after G-1 and 13 bases before C-1. From Planomicrobium okeanokoites (Planococcus okeanokoites) (Flavobacterium okeanokoites).
   3395..3460    +  polyA_signal   bGH poly(A) signal (fragment): bovine growth hormone polyadenylation signal
   3916..4485    +  CDS            NrsR: nourseothricin acetyltransferase; Streptomyces noursei nat1; confers resistance to nourseothricin
   4739..4757    -  promoter       T7 promoter: promoter for bacteriophage T7 RNA polymerase
   4779..4832    -  CDS            lacI (fragment): lac repressor; lacI; The lac repressor binds to the lac operator to inhibit transcription in E. coli. This inhibition can be relieved by adding lactose or isopropyl-β-D-thiogalactopyranoside (IPTG).
   5015..5603    -  rep_origin     ori: high-copy-number ColE1/pMB1/pBR322/pUC origin of replication
   5774..6634    -  CDS            AmpR: β-lactamase; bla; confers resistance to ampicillin, carbenicillin, and related antibiotics
   6635..6739    -  promoter       AmpR promoter: bla
   6834..6869    +  CDS            rop (fragment): Rop protein, which maintains plasmids at low copy number; rop
   6971..13      +  misc_feature   bom (fragment) (across the origin): basis of mobility region from pBR322
>Addgene plasmid #90423 | pM9_NR_NG | addgene full sequence | sequence record 183865 | Addgene NGS Result
GCACCATATGCGGAAGTGACTGTAAACGAGAAGTGCACGAAGCCTTTTCTTGTGACGTCACAAACCGAAC
AGCCCTACGTGGCGTGCGACTTTCCGGCACTTTGGATATCGTTGCCCTATATGTATTGGGTGTATACATG
TCGTATTCCAACTACGACAGAAAACAGTCAGTTACGGGTATTCGAACTTCCGGCACCTGCAGCGAGGAGT
TTTGTGTCCGTCGCACATCCTCCGTGCTTTCGGCACCTACGTAGGCGGCAAACTTCCTGCCTTCCGCCCG
CCTTGCGGCATTCCGGCTCCGGGCCAGAATTGCCCGGGTGTTCACAATTTTGCCTCCTCACGAAAAAACG
TTCTACTTTGTATTTTGGTCGGGTTTCGGATCCTTCCAGCAACTATTCTCATTCAAAGTCACCACTTGTG
CGAACGGAATTCGATATCATCGACTAATTCGAGCTCTCTGGCTAACTAGAGAACCCACTGCTTACTGGCT
TATCGAAATTAATACGACTCACTATAGGGGCCACCATGGACTATAAGGACCACGACGGAGACTACAAGGA
TCATGATATTGATTACAAAGACGATGACGATAAGATGGCCCCAAAGAAGAAGCGGAAGGTCGGTATCCAC
GGAGTCCCAGCAGCCGTAGATTTGAGAACTTTGGGATATTCACAGCAGCAGCAGGAAAAGATCAAGCCCA
AAGTGAGGTCGACAGTCGCGCAGCATCACGAAGCGCTGGTGGGTCATGGGTTTACACATGCCCACATCGT
AGCCTTGTCGCAGCACCCTGCAGCCCTTGGCACGGTCGCCGTCAAGTACCAGGACATGATTGCGGCGTTG
CCGGAAGCCACACATGAGGCGATCGTCGGTGTGGGGAAACAGTGGAGCGGAGCCCGAGCGCTTGAGGCCC
TGTTGACGGTCGCGGGAGAGCTGAGAGGGCCTCCCCTTCAGCTGGACACGGGCCAGTTGCTGAAGATCGC
GAAGCGGGGAGGAGTCACGGCGGTCGAGGCGGTGCACGCGTGGCGCAATGCGCTCACGGGAGCACCCCTC
AACCTGACAGAGACCGCGGCCGCATTAGGCACCCCAGGCTTTACACTTTATGCTTCCGGCTCGTATAATG
TGTGGATTTTGAGTTAGGATCCGTCGAGATTTTCAGGAGCTAAGGAAGCTAAAATGGAGAAAAAAATCAC
TGGATATACCACCGTTGATATATCCCAATGGCATCGTAAAGAACATTTTGAGGCATTTCAGTCAGTTGCT
CAATGTACCTATAACCAGACCGTTCAGCTGGATATTACGGCCTTTTTAAAGACCGTAAAGAAAAATAAGC
ACAAGTTTTATCCGGCCTTTATTCACATTCTTGCCCGCCTGATGAATGCTCATCCGGAATTCCGTATGGC
AATGAAAGACGGTGAGCTGGTGATATGGGATAGTGTTCACCCTTGTTACACCGTTTTCCATGAGCAAACT
GAAACGTTTTCATCGCTCTGGAGTGAATACCACGACGATTTCCGGCAGTTTCTACACATATATTCGCAAG
ATGTGGCGTGTTACGGTGAAAACCTGGCCTATTTCCCTAAAGGGTTTATTGAGAATATGTTTTTCGTCTC
AGCCAATCCCTGGGTGAGTTTCACCAGTTTTGATTTAAACGTGGCCAATATGGACAACTTCTTCGCCCCC
GTTTTCACCATGGGCAAATATTATACGCAAGGCGACAAGGTGCTGATGCCGCTGGCGATTCAGGTTCATC
ATGCCGTTTGTGATGGCTTCCATGTCGGCAGAATGCTTAATGAATTACAACAGTACTGCGATGAGTGGCA
GGGCGGGGCGTAAAGATCTGGATCCGGCTTACTAAAAGCCAGATAACAGTATGCGTATTTGCGCGCTGAT
TTTTGCGGTATAAGAATATATACTGATATGTATACCCGAAGTATGTCAAAAAGAGGTATGCTATGAAGCA
GCGTATTACAGTGACAGTTGACAGCGACAGCTATCAGTTGCTCAAGGCATATATGATGTCAATATCTCCG
GTCTGGTAAGCACAACCATGCAGAATGAAGCCCGTCGTCTGCGTGCCGAACGCTGGAAAGCGGAAAATCA
GGAAGGGATGGCTGAGGTCGCCCGGTTTATTGAAATGAACGGCTCTTTTGCTGACGAGAACAGGGGCTGG
TGAAATGCAGTTTAAGGTTTACACCTATAAAAGAGAGAGCCGTTATCGTCTGTTTGTGGATGTACAGAGT
GATATTATTGACACGCCCGGGCGACGGATGGTGATCCCCCTGGCCAGTGCACGTCTGCTGTCAGATAAAG
TCTCCCGTGAACTTTACCCGGTGGTGCATATCGGGGATGAAAGCTGGCGCATGATGACCACCGATATGGC
CAGTGTGCCGGTCTCCGTTATCGGGGAAGAAGTGGCTGATCTCAGCCACCGCGAAAATGACATCAAAAAC
GCCATTAACCTGATGTTCTGGGGAATATAAATGTCAGGCTCCCTTATACACAGCCAGTCTGCAGGTCGAC
GGTCTCGACTCACGCCTGAGCAGGTAGTGGCTATTGCATCCAACGGAGGGGGCAGACCCGCACTGGAGTC
AATCGTGGCCCAGCTTTCGAGGCCGGACCCCGCGCTGGCCGCACTCACTAATGATCATCTTGTAGCGCTG
GCCTGCCTCGGCGGACGACCCGCCTTGGATGCGGTGAAGAAGGGGCTCCCGCACGCGCCTGCATTGATTA
AGCGGACCAACAGAAGGATTCCCGAGAGGACATCACATCGAGTGGCAGGTTCCCAACTCGTGAAGAGTGA
ACTTGAGGAGAAAAAGTCGGAGCTGCGGCACAAATTGAAATACGTACCGCATGAATACATCGAACTTATC
GAAATTGCTAGGAACTCGACTCAAGACAGAATCCTTGAGATGAAGGTAATGGAGTTCTTTATGAAGGTTT
ATGGATACCGAGGGAAGCATCTCGGTGGATCACGAAAACCCGACGGAGCAATCTATACGGTGGGGAGCCC
GATTGATTACGGAGTGATCGTCGACACGAAAGCCTACAGCGGTGGGTACAATCTTCCCATCGGGCAGGCA
GATGAGATGCAACGTTATGTCGAAGAAAATCAGACCAGGAACAAACACATCAATCCAAATGAGTGGTGGA
AAGTGTATCCTTCATCAGTGACCGAGTTTAAGTTTTTGTTTGTCTCTGGGCATTTCAAAGGCAACTATAA
GGCCCAGCTCACACGGTTGAATCACATTACGAACTGCAATGGTGCGGTTTTGTCCGTAGAGGAACTGCTC
ATTGGTGGAGAAATGATCAAAGCGGGAACTCTGACACTGGAAGAAGTCAGACGCAAGTTTAACAATGGCG
AGATCAATTTCCGCTCATAAAAAATCAGCCTCGACTGTGCCTTCTAGTTGCCAGCCATCTGTTGTTTGCC
CCTCCCCCGTGCCTTCCTTGACCCTGGAAGCTTCAATTTACTTTAAGACTAGCGCAATTTTTTTCTTACA
TTAGATGAACATAAAACGACGATGAGGATCACTGTTAGGGAAACGATGAACTACGCTGAGGACTTCCTAT
TATTCGTCCTTTGATGGCGTGGTTGTTCTTTGGTTTGCGGCCGAGCGCAACGACCAAGCCCTGTACCAAA
AACGAAGTTGATAATCAGATATTTGAGTTGTAACAAGAAACTAAAGCATTATTTTAGCAGTAGCACGAAT
CAGGATCTAAAATGAACGCATCCGGAGAGATTCAAAATTCAATCTGTTTGGACCTGGATAAGACACAAGA
GCGACATCCTGACATGAACGCCGTAAACAGCAAATCCTGGTTGAACACGTATCCTTTTGGGGGCCTCCCG
CTACGACGCTCGCTCCAGCTGGGGCTTCCTTACTATACACAGCGCGCATATTTCACGGTTGCCAGATGAC
CACTCTTGACGACACGGCTTACCGGTACCGCACCAGTGTCCCGGGGGACGCCGAGGCCATCGAGGCACTG
GATGGGTCCTTCACCACCGACACCGTCTTCCGCGTCACCGCCACCGGGGACGGCTTCACCCTGCGGGAGG
TGCCGGTGGACCCGCCCCTGACCAAGGTGTTCCCCGACGACGAATCGGACGACGAATCGGACGACGGGGA
GGACGGCGACCCGGACTCCCGGACGTTCGTCGCGTACGGGGACGACGGCGACCTGGCGGGCTTCGTGGTC
GTCTCGTACTCCGGCTGGAACCGCCGGCTGACCGTCGAGGACATCGAGGTCGCCCCGGAGCACCGGGGGC
ACGGGGTCGGGCGCGCGTTGATGGGGCTCGCGACGGAGTTCGCCCGCGAGCGGGGCGCCGGGCACCTCTG
GCTGGAGGTCACCAACGTCAACGCACCGGCGATCCACGCGTACCGGCGGATGGGGTTCACCCTCTGCGGC
CTGGACACCGCCCTGTACGACGGCACCGCCTCGGACGGCGAGCAGGCGCTCTACATGAGCATGCCCTGCC
CCTGAAAACCTTCCTTAAAAATTTAATTTTCATTAGTTGCAGTCACTCCGCTTTGGTTTCACAGTCAGGA
ATAACACTAGCTCGTCTTCACCATGGATGCCAATCTCGCCTATTCATGGTGTATAAAAGTTCAACATCCA
AAGCTAGAACTTTTGGAAAGAGAAAGAATATCCGAATAGGGCACGGCGTGCCGTATTGTTGGAGTGGACT
AGCAGAAAGTGAGGAAGGCACAGGATGAGTTTTCTCGAGGCCGGACTCCCTATAGTGAGTCGTATTAATT
TCGATAAGCCAGGTTAACCTGCATTAATGAATCGGCCAACGCGCGGGGAGAGGCGGTTTGCGTATTGGGC
GCTCTTCCGCTTCCTCGCTCACTGACTCGCTGCGCTCGGTCGTTCGGCTGCGGCGAGCGGTATCAGCTCA
CTCAAAGGCGGTAATACGGTTATCCACAGAATCAGGGGATAACGCAGGAAAGAACATGTGAGCAAAAGGC
CAGCAAAAGGCCAGGAACCGTAAAAAGGCCGCGTTGCTGGCGTTTTTCCATAGGCTCCGCCCCCCTGACG
AGCATCACAAAAATCGACGCTCAAGTCAGAGGTGGCGAAACCCGACAGGACTATAAAGATACCAGGCGTT
TCCCCCTGGAAGCTCCCTCGTGCGCTCTCCTGTTCCGACCCTGCCGCTTACCGGATACCTGTCCGCCTTT
CTCCCTTCGGGAAGCGTGGCGCTTTCTCATAGCTCACGCTGTAGGTATCTCAGTTCGGTGTAGGTCGTTC
GCTCCAAGCTGGGCTGTGTGCACGAACCCCCCGTTCAGCCCGACCGCTGCGCCTTATCCGGTAACTATCG
TCTTGAGTCCAACCCGGTAAGACACGACTTATCGCCACTGGCAGCAGCCACTGGTAACAGGATTAGCAGA
GCGAGGTATGTAGGCGGTGCTACAGAGTTCTTGAAGTGGTGGCCTAACTACGGCTACACTAGAAGAACAG
TATTTGGTATCTGCGCTCTGCTGAAGCCAGTTACCTTCGGAAAAAGAGTTGGTAGCTCTTGATCCGGCAA
ACAAACCACCGCTGGTAGCGGTGGTTTTTTTGTTTGCAAGCAGCAGATTACGCGCAGAAAAAAAGGATCT
CAAGAAGATCCTTTGATCTTTTCTACGGGGTCTGACGCTCAGTGGAACGAAAACTCACGTTAAGGGATTT
TGGTCATGAGATTATCAAAAAGGATCTTCACCTAGATCCTTTTAAATTAAAAATGAAGTTTTAAATCAAT
CTAAAGTATATATGAGTAAACTTGGTCTGACAGTTACCAATGCTTAATCAGTGAGGCACCTATCTCAGCG
ATCTGTCTATTTCGTTCATCCATAGTTGCCTGACTCCCCGTCGTGTAGATAACTACGATACGGGAGGGCT
TACCATCTGGCCCCAGTGCTGCAATGATACCGCGGGACCCACGCTCACCGGCTCCAGATTTATCAGCAAT
AAACCAGCCAGCCGGAAGGGCCGAGCGCAGAAGTGGTCCTGCAACTTTATCCGCCTCCATCCAGTCTATT
AATTGTTGCCGGGAAGCTAGAGTAAGTAGTTCGCCAGTTAATAGTTTGCGCAACGTTGTTGCCATTGCTA
CAGGCATCGTGGTGTCACGCTCGTCGTTTGGTATGGCTTCATTCAGCTCCGGTTCCCAACGATCAAGGCG
AGTTACATGATCCCCCATGTTGTGCAAAAAAGCGGTTAGCTCCTTCGGTCCTCCGATCGTTGTCAGAAGT
AAGTTGGCCGCAGTGTTATCACTCATGGTTATGGCAGCACTGCATAATTCTCTTACTGTCATGCCATCCG
TAAGATGCTTTTCTGTGACTGGTGAGTACTCAACCAAGTCATTCTGAGAATAGTGTATGCGGCGACCGAG
TTGCTCTTGCCCGGCGTCAATACGGGATAATACCGCGCCACATAGCAGAACTTTAAAAGTGCTCATCATT
GGAAAACGTTCTTCGGGGCGAAAACTCTCAAGGATCTTACCGCTGTTGAGATCCAGTTCGATGTAACCCA
CTCGTGCACCCAACTGATCTTCAGCATCTTTTACTTTCACCAGCGTTTCTGGGTGAGCAAAAACAGGAAG
GCAAAATGCCGCAAAAAAGGGAATAAGGGCGACACGGAAATGTTGAATACTCATACTCTTCCTTTTTCAA
TATTATTGAAGCATTTATCAGGGTTATTGTCTCATGAGCGGATACATATTTGAATGTATTTAGAAAAATA
AACAAATAGGGGTTCCGCGCACATTTCCCCGAAAAGTGCCACCTGACGTCTAAGAAACCATTATTATCAT
GACATTAACCTATAAAAATAGGCGTATCACGAGGCCCTTTCGTCTCGCGCGTTTCGGTGATGACGGTGAA
AACCTCTGACACATGCAGCTCCCGGAGACGGTCACAGCTTGTCTGTAAGCGGATGCCGGGAGCAGACAAG
CCCGTCAGGGCGCGTCAGCGGGTGTTGGCGGGTGTCGGGGCTGGCTTAACTATGCGGCATCAGAGCAGAT
TGTACTGAGAGT
